Addgene plasmid #109937: pHH0103_SFN_14-3-3
Purpose: Protein expression and purification of SFN_14-3-3
Depositing lab: Sachdev Sidhu. Depositing organization: University of Toronto. Publication: Large-scale survey and database of high affinity ligands for peptide recognition modules. Teyra J, Kelil A, Jain S, Helmy M, Jajodia R, Hooda Y, Gu J, D'Cruz AA, Nicholson SE, Min J, Sudol M, Kim PM, Bader GD, Sidhu SS. Mol Syst Biol. 2020 Dec;16(12):e9310. doi: 10.15252/msb.20199310. PubMed 33438817.
Backbone
  Vector backbone: pHH0103
  Vector type: Bacterial Expression
Growth in bacteria
  Bacterial resistance: Ampicillin, 100 μg/mL
  Growth temperature: 37°C
  Growth strain: DH5alpha
  Copy number: Low Copy
Gene/Insert
  Gene/Insert name: SFN_14-3-3
  Species: H. sapiens (human)
  Cloning method: Restriction Enzyme; 5′ cloning site Sfi1 (unknown if destroyed); 3′ cloning site Not1 (unknown if destroyed)
Terms and licenses: Academic/Nonprofit Terms; Industry Terms: Not Available to Industry
How to cite: pHH0103_SFN_14-3-3 was a gift from Sachdev Sidhu (Addgene plasmid # 109937 ; http://n2t.net/addgene:109937 ; RRID:Addgene_109937)
