[The description below was written by a language model from this plasmid's Addgene catalogue record and pLannotate feature annotations shown in this document.]
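Description:
pHH0103_SFN_14-3-3 is a 7,434 nt bacterial expression plasmid built on the pHH0103 backbone for producing and purifying the 14-3-3 domain of human SFN (14-3-3 sigma, a p53-regulated inhibitor of G2/M progression) in E. coli. It carries a ColE1/pBR322-type origin with the pBR322 bom region, and selection is by ampicillin resistance (β-lactamase under its own promoter). The annotation tool gives this origin a generic high-copy family label, but the catalogue lists the plasmid as low copy. The rop gene appears only as two fragments interrupted by an inserted f1 phage origin, which would in principle allow single-stranded DNA production with helper phage.

The expression cassette is driven by the hybrid tac promoter with a downstream lac operator. The plasmid also encodes lac repressor from the up-mutated lacIq promoter, so transcription is held off until it is induced with IPTG. The annotated coding features run in order as a 6xHis tag, Schistosoma japonicum glutathione S-transferase, and then the SFN coding sequence, which was inserted between SfiI and NotI sites. This arrangement is consistent with an N-terminally His- and GST-tagged fusion that can be captured on nickel or glutathione resin, although the table does not confirm the reading frame across the junctions. The phage fd terminator follows the insert.

Downstream of the terminator lie fragments of M13 gene III, along with remnants of the tetracycline resistance gene and its promoter. These suggest the backbone descends from a phage-display phagemid, and they have no evident role in expression here. The associated work is a large-scale survey of high-affinity ligands for peptide recognition modules, so the purified domain was presumably used as a binding target.
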