Features (pLannotate 1.2.2; 21 found; start..end, strand, type, name):
      1..29      +  promoter       tac promoter: strong E. coli promoter; hybrid between the trp and lac UV5 promoters
     37..53      +  protein_bind   lac operator: The lac repressor binds to the lac operator to inhibit transcription in E. coli. This inhibition can be relieved by adding lactose or isopropyl-β-D-thiogalactopyranoside (IPTG). lac repressor encoded by lacI
    138..155     +  CDS            6xHis: 6xHis affinity tag
    171..824     +  CDS            GST26_SCHJA: Experimental evidence at protein level: Swiss-Prot protein existence level 1. GST isoenzymes appear to play a central role in the parasite detoxification system. Other functions are also suspected including a role in increasing the solubility of haematin in the parasite gut. From Schistosoma japonicum (Blood fluke).
    906..1613    +  CDS            SFN (sequence partly withheld): 1433S_HUMAN - Also known as HME1. Experimental evidence at protein level: Swiss-Prot protein existence level 1. p53-regulated inhibitor of G2/M progression. From Homo sapiens (Human).
   1629..1676    +  terminator     fd terminator (sequence withheld): central terminator from bacteriophage fd (Otsuka and Kunisawa, 1982)
   1681..1893    +  CDS            M13 gene III (fragment) (sequence partly withheld): pIII; III; minor coat protein
   1908..2378    +  CDS            M13 gene III (fragment) (sequence partly withheld): pIII; III; minor coat protein
   2400..2470    +  CDS            TcR (fragment): tetracycline efflux protein; tet; confers resistance to tetracycline
   2712..3092    -  CDS            YPB1_ECOLX: Protein predicted: Swiss-Prot protein existence level 4. From Escherichia coli.
   3109..3260    +  CDS            rop (fragment): Rop protein, which maintains plasmids at low copy number; rop
   3296..3724    -  rep_origin     f1 ori (sequence partly withheld): f1 bacteriophage origin of replication; arrow indicates direction of (+) strand synthesis
   3733..3772    +  CDS            rop (fragment): Rop protein, which maintains plasmids at low copy number; rop
   3874..4014    +  misc_feature   bom: basis of mobility region from pBR322
   4200..4787    -  rep_origin     ori: high-copy-number ColE1/pMB1/pBR322/pUC origin of replication
   4958..5818    -  CDS            AmpR: β-lactamase; bla; confers resistance to ampicillin, carbenicillin, and related antibiotics
   5819..5923    -  promoter       AmpR promoter: bla
   6032..6109    +  promoter       lacIq promoter: lacI (mutant); In the lacIq allele, a single base change in the promoter boosts expression of the lacI gene about 10-fold.
   6110..7192    +  CDS            lacI: lac repressor; lacI; The lac repressor binds to the lac operator to inhibit transcription in E. coli. This inhibition can be relieved by adding lactose or isopropyl-β-D-thiogalactopyranoside (IPTG).
   7205..7226    +  protein_bind   CAP binding site: CAP binding activates transcription in the presence of cAMP. E. coli catabolite activator protein
   7245..7262    +  promoter       tet promoter (fragment): E. coli promoter for tetracycline efflux protein gene
>Addgene plasmid #109937 | pHH0103_SFN_14-3-3 | addgene full sequence | sequence record 215188 | Addgene NGS Result
TTGACAATTAATCATCGGCTCGTATAATGTGTGGAATTGTGAGCGGATAACAATTTCACACAGGAAACAG
CCAGTCCGTTTAGGTGTTTTCACGAGCACTTCACCAACAAGGACCATAGATTATGAAAATCGAAGAACAC
CATCACCATCACCATTCCAGCGGTAAGCTTATGTCCCCTATACTAGGTTATTGGAAAATTAAGGGCCTTG
TGCAACCCACTCGACTTCTTTTGGAATATCTTGAAGAAAAATATGAAGAGCATTTGTATGAGCGCGATGA
AGGTGATAAATGGCGAAACAAAAAGTTTGAATTGGGTTTGGAGTTTCCCAATCTTCCTTATTATATTGAT
GGTGATGTTAAATTAACACAGTCTATGGCCATCATACGTTATATAGCTGACAAGCACAACATGTTGGGTG
GTTGTCCAAAAGAGCGTGCAGAGATTTCAATGCTTGAAGGAGCGGTTTTGGATATTAGATACGGTGTTTC
GAGAATTGCATATAGTAAAGACTTTGAAACTCTCAAAGTTGATTTTCTTAGCAAGCTACCTGAAATGCTG
AAAATGTTCGAAGATCGTTTATGTCATAAAACATATTTAAATGGTGATCATGTAACCCATCCTGACTTCA
TGTTGTATGACGCTCTTGATGTTGTTTTATACATGGACCCAATGTGCCTGGATGCGTTCCCAAAATTAGT
TTGTTTTAAAAAACGTATTGAAGCTATCCCACAAATTGATAAGTACTTGAAATCCAGCAAGTATATAGCA
TGGCCTTTGCAGGGCTGGCAAGCCACGTTTGGTGGTGGCGACCATCCTCCAAAATCGGATCTGGAAGTTC
TGTTCCAGGGGCCCCTGTCCAGCGGTCTGGTTCCGCGTGGTTCCGGTACCGCGGCCCAGCCGGCC
[693 nt withheld, positions 906-1598]
GCAGATAATGCCGGAGCGGCCGCATA
[142 nt withheld, positions 1625-1766]
C
[98 nt withheld, positions 1768-1865]
AGTTTGTACTGGTGACGAAACTCAGTGTCTAGCTAGAGTGGC
[149 nt withheld, positions 1908-2056]
T
[41 nt withheld, positions 2058-2098]
T
[62 nt withheld, positions 2100-2161]
A
[35 nt withheld, positions 2163-2197]
CCTCCCTCAATCGGTTGAATGTCGCCCTTTTGTCTTTGGCGCTGGTAAACCATATGAA
[86 nt withheld, positions 2256-2341]
T
[54 nt withheld, positions 2343-2396]
CTAGCGCCGCCCTATACCTTGTCTGCCTCCCCGCGTTGCGTCGCGGTGCATGGAGCCGGGCCACCTCGAC
CTGAATGGAAGCCGGCGGCACCTCGCTAACGGATTCACCACTCCAAGAATTGGAGCCAATCAATTCTTGC
GGAGAACTGTGAATGCGCAAACCAACCCTTGGCAGAACATATCCATCGCGTCCGCCATCTCCAGCAGCCG
CACGCGGCGCATCTCGGGCAGCGTTGGGTCCTGGCCACGGGTGCGCATGATCGTGCTCCTGTCGTTGAGG
ACCCGGCTAGGCTGGCGGGGTTGCCTTACTGGTTAGCAGAATGAATCACCGATACGCGAGCGAACGTGAA
GCGACTGCTGCTGCAAAACGTCTGCGACCTGAGCAACAACATGAATGGTCTTCGGTTTCCGTGTTTCGTA
AAGTCTGGAAACGCGGAAGTCAGCGCCCTGCACCATTATGTTCCGGATCTGCATCGCAGGATGCTGCTGG
CTACCCTGTGGAACACCTACATCTGTATTAACGAAGCGCTGGCATTGACCCTGAGTGATTTTTCTCTGGT
CCCGCCGCATCCATACCGCCAGTTGTTTACCCTCACAACGTTCCAGTAACCGGGCATGTTCATCATCAGT
AACCCGTATCGTGAGCATCCTCTCTCGTTTCATCGGTATCATTACCCCCATGAACAGAAATCCCCCTTAC
ACGGAGGCATCAGTGACCAAACAGGAAAAAACCGCCCTTAACATGGCCCGCTTTATCAGAAGCCAGACAT
TAACGCTTCTGGAGAAACTCAACGAGCTGGACGCGGATGAACAGGCAGACATCTGTGAATCGCTTCACGA
CCACGCTGATGAGCTTTACCGCAGGATCCGCGAAATTGTAAGCGTTAATATTTTGTTAAAATTCGCGTTA
AATTTTTGTTAAATCAGCTCATTTTTTAACCAATAGGCCGAAATCGGCAAAATCCCTTATAAATCAAAAG
AATAGACCGAGATAGGGT
[37 nt withheld, positions 3395-3431]
AAAGAACGTGGACTCCAACGTCAAAGG
[49 nt withheld, positions 3459-3507]
T
[91 nt withheld, positions 3509-3599]
G
[124 nt withheld, positions 3601-3724]
CGCGGATCCTGCCTCGCGCGTTTCGGTGATGACGGTGAAAACCTCTGACACATGCAGCTCCCGGAGACGG
TCACAGCTTGTCTGTAAGCGGATGCCGGGAGCAGACAAGCCCGTCAGGGCGCGTCAGCGGGTGTTGGCGG
GTGTCGGGGCGCAGCCATGACCCAGTCACGTAGCGATAGCGGAGTGTATACTGGCTTAACTATGCGGCAT
CAGAGCAGATTGTACTGAGAGTGCACCATATGCGGTGTGAAATACCGCACAGATGCGTAAGGAGAAAATA
CCGCATCAGGCGCTCTTCCGCTTCCTCGCTCACTGACTCGCTGCGCTCGGTCGTTCGGCTGCGGCGAGCG
GTATCAGCTCACTCAAAGGCGGTAATACGGTTATCCACAGAATCAGGGGATAACGCAGGAAAGAACATGT
GAGCAAAAGGCCAGCAAAAGGCCAGGAACCGTAAAAAGGCCGCGTTGCTGGCGTTTTTCCATAGGCTCCG
CCCCCCTGACGAGCATCACAAAAATCGACGCTCAAGTCAGAGGTGGCGAAACCCGACAGGACTATAAAGA
TACCAGGGTTTCCCCCTGGAAGCTCCCTCGTGCGCTCTCCTGTTCCGACCCTGCCGCTTACCGGATACCT
GTCCGCCTTTCTCCCTTCGGGAAGCGTGGCGCTTTCTCATAGCTCACGCTGTAGGTATCTCAGTTCGGTG
TAGGTCGTTCGCTCCAAGCTGGGCTGTGTGCACGAACCCCCCGTTCAGCCCGACCGCTGCGCCTTATCCG
GTAACTATCGTCTTGAGTCCAACCCGGTAAGACACGACTTATCGCCACTGGCAGCAGCCACTGGTAACAG
GATTAGCAGAGCGAGGTATGTAGGCGGTGCTACAGAGTTCTTGAAGTGGTGGCCTAACTACGGCTACACT
AGAAGGACAGTATTTGGTATCTGCGCTCTGCTGAAGCCAGTTACCTTCGGAAAAAGAGTTGGTAGCTCTT
GATCCGGCAAACAAACCACCGCTGGTAGCGGTGGTTTTTTTGTTTGCAAGCAGCAGATTACGCGCAGAAA
AAAAGGATCTCAAGAAGATCCTTTGATCTTTTCTACGGGGTCTGACGCTCAGTGGAACGAAAACTCACGT
TAAGGGATTTTGGTCATGAGATTATCAAAAAGGATCTTCACCTAGATCCTTTTAAATTAAAAATGAAGTT
TTAAATCAATCTAAAGTATATATGAGTAAACTTGGTCTGACAGTTACCAATGCTTAATCAGTGAGGCACC
TATCTCAGCGATCTGTCTATTTCGTTCATCCATAGTTGCCTGACTCCCCGTCGTGTAGATAACTACGATA
CGGGAGGGCTTACCATCTGGCCCCAGTGCTGCAATGATACCGCGAGACCCACGCTCACCGGCTCCAGATT
TATCAGCAATAAACCAGCCAGCCGGAAGGGCCGAGCGCAGAAGTGGTCCTGCAACTTTATCCGCCTCCAT
CCAGTCTATTAATTGTTGCCGGGAAGCTAGAGTAAGTAGTTCGCCAGTTAATAGTTTGCGCAACGTTGTT
GCCATTGCTGCAGGCATCGTGGTGTCACGCTCGTCGTTTGGTATGGCTTCATTCAGCTCCGGTTCCCAAC
GATCAAGGCGAGTTACATGATCCCCCATGTTGTGCAAAAAAGCGGTTAGCTCCTTCGGTCCTCCGATCGT
TGTCAGAAGTAAGTTGGCCGCAGTGTTATCACTCATGGTTATGGCAGCACTGCATAATTCTCTTACTGTC
ATGCCATCCGTAAGATGCTTTTCTGTGACTGGTGAGTACTCAACCAAGTCATTCTGAGAATAGTGTATGC
GGCGACCGAGTTGCTCTTGCCCGGCGTCAACACGGGATAATACCGCGCCACATAGCAGAACTTTAAAAGT
GCTCATCATTGGAAAACGTTCTTCGGGGCGAAAACTCTCAAGGATCTTACCGCTGTTGAGATCCAGTTCG
ATGTAACCCACTCGTGCACCCAACTGATCTTCAGCATCTTTTACTTTCACCAGCGTTTCTGGGTGAGCAA
AAACAGGAAGGCAAAATGCCGCAAAAAAGGGAATAAGGGCGACACGGAAATGTTGAATACTCATACTCTT
CCTTTTTCAATATTATTGAAGCATTTATCAGGGTTATTGTCTCATGAGCGGATACATATTTGAATGTATT
TAGAAAAATAAACAAATAGGGGTTCCGCGCACATTTCCCCGAAAAGTGCCACCTGACGTCTAAGAAACCA
TTATTATCATGACATTAACCTATAAAAATAGGCGTATCACGAGGCCCTTTCGTCTTCAAGAATTCCCGAC
ACCATCGAATGGTGCAAAACCTTTCGCGGTATGGCATGATAGCGCCCGGAAGAGAGTCAATTCAGGGTGG
TGAATGTGAAACCAGTAACGTTATACGATGTCGCAGAGTATGCCGGTGTCTCTTATCAGACCGTTTCCCG
CGTGGTGAACCAGGCCAGCCACGTTTCTGCGAAAACGCGGGAAAAAGTGGAAGCGGCGATGGCGGAGCTG
AATTACATTCCCAACCGCGTGGCACAACAACTGGCGGGCAAACAGTCGTTGCTGATTGGCGTTGCCACCT
CCAGTCTGGCCCTGCACGCGCCGTCGCAAATTGTCGCGGCGATTAAATCTCGCGCCGATCAACTGGGTGC
CAGCGTGGTGGTGTCGATGGTAGAACGAAGCGGCGTCGAAGCCTGTAAAGCGGCGGTGCACAATCTTCTC
GCGCAACGCGTCAGTGGGCTGATCATTAACTATCCGCTGGATGACCAGGATGCCATTGCTGTGGAAGCTG
CCTGCACTAATGTTCCGGCGTTATTTCTTGATGTCTCTGACCAGACACCCATCAACAGTATTATTTTCTC
CCATGAAGACGGTACGCGACTGGGCGTGGAGCATCTGGTCGCATTGGGTCACCAGCAAATCGCGCTGTTA
GCGGGCCCATTAAGTTCTGTCTCGGCGCGTCTGCGTCTGGCTGGCTGGCATAAATATCTCACTCGCAATC
AAATTCAGCCGATAGCGGAACGGGAAGGCGACTGGAGTGCCATGTCCGGTTTTCAACAAACCATGCAAAT
GCTGAATGAGGGCATCGTTCCCACTGCGATGCTGGTTGCCAACGATCAGATGGCGCTGGGCGCAATGCGC
GCCATTACCGAGTCCGGGCTGCGCGTTGGTGCGGATATCTCGGTAGTGGGATACGACGATACCGAAGACA
GCTCATGTTATATCCCGCCGTTAACCACCATCAAACAGGATTTTCGCCTGCTGGGGCAAACCAGCGTGGA
CCGCTTGCTGCAACTCTCTCAGGGCCAGGCGGTGAAGGGCAATCAGCTGTTGCCCGTCTCACTGGTGAAA
AGAAAAACCACCCTGGCGCCCAATACGCAAACCGCCTCTCCCCGCGCGTTGGCCGATTCATTAATGCAGC
TGGCACGACAGGTTTCCCGACTGGAAAGCGGGCAGTGAGCGCAACGCAATTAATGTAAGTTAGCTCACTC
ATTAGGCACAATTCTCATGTTTGACAGCTTATCATCGACTGCACGGTGCACCAATGCTTCTGGCGTCAGG
CAGCCATCGGAAGCTGTGGTATGGCTGTGCAGGTCGTAAATCACTGCATAATTCGTGTCGCTCAAGGCGC
ACTCCCGTTCTGGATAATGTTTTTTGCGCCGACATCATAACGGTTCTGGCAAATATTCTGAAATGAGCTG
